Addgene plasmid #207718: qTAG-C-3xHA-Blast
Purpose: (Empty Backbone) Empty C-terminus donor cassette. Integrate homology arms to target the C-terminus insertion of a 3xHA-2A-Blast cassette
Depositing lab: Laurence Pelletier. Depositing organization: Sinai Health System. Publication: qTAG: an adaptable plasmid scaffold for CRISPR-based endogenous tagging. Philip R, Sharma A, Matellan L, Erpf AC, Hsu WH, Tkach JM, Wyatt HDM, Pelletier L. EMBO J. 2024 Dec 12. doi: 10.1038/s44318-024-00337-5. PubMed 39668248.
Backbone
  Vector backbone: pUC19
  Backbone manufacturer: Invitrogen
  Backbone size (bp): 2686
  Vector type: Mammalian Expression, CRISPR ; Donor Cassette
  Selectable markers: Blasticidin
Growth in bacteria
  Bacterial resistance: Ampicillin, 100 μg/mL
  Growth temperature: 37°C
  Growth strain: DH5alpha
  Copy number: High Copy
Gene/Insert
  Gene/Insert name: None
Terms and licenses: Academic/Nonprofit Terms; Industry Terms: Not Available to Industry
Depositor comments: Please visit https://www.biorxiv.org/content/10.1101/2023.11.01.565029v3 for bioRxiv preprint.
How to cite: qTAG-C-3xHA-Blast was a gift from Laurence Pelletier (Addgene plasmid # 207718 ; http://n2t.net/addgene:207718 ; RRID:Addgene_207718)
