[The description below was written by a language model from this plasmid's Addgene catalogue record and pLannotate feature annotations shown in this document.]
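Description:
qTAG-C-3xHA-Blast is an empty donor plasmid from the qTAG scaffold series for CRISPR-based endogenous tagging in mammalian cells. It is built on the pUC19 backbone and is propagated in E. coli as a high-copy plasmid through the ColE1/pUC-type origin, with ampicillin selection provided by the β-lactamase gene and its native promoter. Remnants of the pUC19 lac region (lacZα fragment, lac promoter and operator, CAP binding site) flank the cassette. Short annotated fragments of bom, rop and lacI are backbone leftovers rather than functional parts.

The payload is a promoterless C-terminal tagging cassette with no gene insert. According to the catalogue entry it consists of a 3xHA epitope tag, a 2A peptide and a blasticidin resistance gene. The feature table detects only a short fragment of the 3xHA tag and does not annotate the 2A element, but it does show the complete blasticidin S deaminase (BSD) coding sequence on the same strand. The user clones homology arms matching the 3' end of a target gene on either side of the cassette. Homology-directed repair at a Cas9-induced break then fuses the HA tag in frame to the endogenous protein. The 2A sequence allows BSD to be produced from the same endogenous transcript as a separate polypeptide, so blasticidin resistance reports correct in-frame integration at an expressed locus.

BSD is bracketed by the mutant lox sites lox71 and lox66, both in the same orientation. This arrangement should allow Cre-mediated excision of the selection marker after edited cells have been isolated, leaving the tagged allele, although the catalogue entry does not explicitly describe this step.
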