Features (pLannotate 1.2.2; 14 found; start..end, strand, type, name):
    137..236     +  misc_feature   bom (fragment): basis of mobility region from pBR322
    242..399     -  CDS            lacZα (fragment): LacZα fragment of β-galactosidase; lacZ fragment
    444..460     +  CDS            3xHA (fragment): three tandem HA epitope tags
    546..579     +  protein_bind   lox71: Left element (LE) mutant of loxP (Araki et al., 2010). Cre-mediated recombination occurs in the 8-bp core sequence (GCATACAT). Cre recombinase
    654..1049    +  CDS            BSD: blasticidin S deaminase; Aspergillus terreus BSD; confers resistance to blasticidin
   1056..1089    +  protein_bind   lox66: Right element (RE) mutant of loxP (Araki et al., 2010). Cre-mediated recombination occurs in the 8-bp core sequence (GCATACAT). Cre recombinase
   1158..1174    -  protein_bind   lac operator: The lac repressor binds to the lac operator to inhibit transcription in E. coli. This inhibition can be relieved by adding lactose or isopropyl-β-D-thiogalactopyranoside (IPTG). lac repressor encoded by lacI
   1182..1212    -  promoter       lac promoter: promoter for the E. coli lac operon
   1227..1248    -  protein_bind   CAP binding site: CAP binding activates transcription in the presence of cAMP. E. coli catabolite activator protein
   1261..1353    -  CDS            lacI (fragment): lac repressor; lacI; The lac repressor binds to the lac operator to inhibit transcription in E. coli. This inhibition can be relieved by adding lactose or isopropyl-β-D-thiogalactopyranoside (IPTG).
   1536..2124    -  rep_origin     ori: high-copy-number ColE1/pMB1/pBR322/pUC origin of replication
   2295..3155    -  CDS            AmpR: β-lactamase; bla; confers resistance to ampicillin, carbenicillin, and related antibiotics
   3156..3260    -  promoter       AmpR promoter: bla
   3355..35      +  CDS            rop (fragment) (across the origin): Rop protein, which maintains plasmids at low copy number; rop
>Addgene plasmid #207718 | qTAG-C-3xHA-Blast | addgene full sequence | sequence record 413775 | Addgene NGS Result
TCGCGCGTTTCGGTGATGACGGTGAAAACCTCTGACACATGCAGCTCCCGGAGACGGTCACAGCTTGTCT
GTAAGCGGATGCCGGGAGCAGACAAGCCCGTCAGGGCGCGTCAGCGGGTGTTGGCGGGTGTCGGGGCTGG
CTTAACTATGCGGCATCAGAGCAGATTGTACTGAGAGTGCACCATATGCGGTGTGAAATACCGCACAGAT
GCGTAAGGAGAAAATACCGCATCAGGCGCCATTCGCCATTCAGGCTGCGCAACTGTTGGGAAGGGCGATC
GGTGCGGGCCTCTTCGCTATTACGCCAGCTGGCGAAAGGGGGATGTGCTGCAAGGCGATTAAGTTGGGTA
ACGCCAGGGTTTTCCCAGTCACGACGTTGTAAAACGACGGCCAGTGAATTCGGAGGAAGCGGAGGATCTG
GCGGTACCGGTGGAGGCGGATCTTACCCATACGATGTTCCAGATTACGCTTACCCCTACGACGTGCCTGA
TTATGCCTACCCATACGATGTGCCAGACTATGCCGGAGGTGGCGGATCAACGCGTTACCGTTCGTATAGC
ATACATTATACGAAGTTATCTGGATCCGGAGCTACTAACTTCAGCCTGCTGAAGCAGGCCGGAGACGTGG
AGGAGAACCCTGGACCTTCTAGAATGGCCAAGCCTTTGTCTCAAGAAGAATCCACCCTCATTGAAAGAGC
AACGGCTACAATCAACAGCATCCCCATCTCTGAAGACTACAGCGTCGCCAGCGCAGCTCTCTCTAGCGAC
GGCCGCATCTTCACTGGTGTCAATGTATATCATTTTACTGGGGGACCTTGTGCAGAACTCGTGGTGCTGG
GCACTGCTGCTGCTGCGGCAGCTGGCAACCTGACTTGTATCGTCGCGATCGGAAATGAGAACAGGGGCAT
CTTGAGCCCCTGCGGACGGTGCCGACAGGTGCTTCTCGATCTGCATCCTGGGATCAAAGCCATAGTGAAG
GACAGTGATGGACAGCCGACGGCAGTTGGGATTCGTGAATTGCTGCCCTCTGGTTATGTGTGGGAGGGCC
CCGGGATAACTTCGTATAGCATACATTATACGAACGGTAGCCTCGAGACCGGTAAGAGCAAGTGAAAGCT
TGGCGTAATCATGGTCATAGCTGTTTCCTGTGTGAAATTGTTATCCGCTCACAATTCCACACAACATACG
AGCCGGAAGCATAAAGTGTAAAGCCTGGGGTGCCTAATGAGTGAGCTAACTCACATTAATTGCGTTGCGC
TCACTGCCCGCTTTCCAGTCGGGAAACCTGTCGTGCCAGCTGCATTAATGAATCGGCCAACGCGCGGGGA
GAGGCGGTTTGCGTATTGGGCGCTCTTCCGCTTCCTCGCTCACTGACTCGCTGCGCTCGGTCGTTCGGCT
GCGGCGAGCGGTATCAGCTCACTCAAAGGCGGTAATACGGTTATCCACAGAATCAGGGGATAACGCAGGA
AAGAACATGTGAGCAAAAGGCCAGCAAAAGGCCAGGAACCGTAAAAAGGCCGCGTTGCTGGCGTTTTTCC
ATAGGCTCCGCCCCCCTGACGAGCATCACAAAAATCGACGCTCAAGTCAGAGGTGGCGAAACCCGACAGG
ACTATAAAGATACCAGGCGTTTCCCCCTGGAAGCTCCCTCGTGCGCTCTCCTGTTCCGACCCTGCCGCTT
ACCGGATACCTGTCCGCCTTTCTCCCTTCGGGAAGCGTGGCGCTTTCTCATAGCTCACGCTGTAGGTATC
TCAGTTCGGTGTAGGTCGTTCGCTCCAAGCTGGGCTGTGTGCACGAACCCCCCGTTCAGCCCGACCGCTG
CGCCTTATCCGGTAACTATCGTCTTGAGTCCAACCCGGTAAGACACGACTTATCGCCACTGGCAGCAGCC
ACTGGTAACAGGATTAGCAGAGCGAGGTATGTAGGCGGTGCTACAGAGTTCTTGAAGTGGTGGCCTAACT
ACGGCTACACTAGAAGAACAGTATTTGGTATCTGCGCTCTGCTGAAGCCAGTTACCTTCGGAAAAAGAGT
TGGTAGCTCTTGATCCGGCAAACAAACCACCGCTGGTAGCGGTGGTTTTTTTGTTTGCAAGCAGCAGATT
ACGCGCAGAAAAAAAGGATCTCAAGAAGATCCTTTGATCTTTTCTACGGGGTCTGACGCTCAGTGGAACG
AAAACTCACGTTAAGGGATTTTGGTCATGAGATTATCAAAAAGGATCTTCACCTAGATCCTTTTAAATTA
AAAATGAAGTTTTAAATCAATCTAAAGTATATATGAGTAAACTTGGTCTGACAGTTACCAATGCTTAATC
AGTGAGGCACCTATCTCAGCGATCTGTCTATTTCGTTCATCCATAGTTGCCTGACTCCCCGTCGTGTAGA
TAACTACGATACGGGAGGGCTTACCATCTGGCCCCAGTGCTGCAATGATACCGCGAGACCCACGCTCACC
GGCTCCAGATTTATCAGCAATAAACCAGCCAGCCGGAAGGGCCGAGCGCAGAAGTGGTCCTGCAACTTTA
TCCGCCTCCATCCAGTCTATTAATTGTTGCCGGGAAGCTAGAGTAAGTAGTTCGCCAGTTAATAGTTTGC
GCAACGTTGTTGCCATTGCTACAGGCATCGTGGTGTCACGCTCGTCGTTTGGTATGGCTTCATTCAGCTC
CGGTTCCCAACGATCAAGGCGAGTTACATGATCCCCCATGTTGTGCAAAAAAGCGGTTAGCTCCTTCGGT
CCTCCGATCGTTGTCAGAAGTAAGTTGGCCGCAGTGTTATCACTCATGGTTATGGCAGCACTGCATAATT
CTCTTACTGTCATGCCATCCGTAAGATGCTTTTCTGTGACTGGTGAGTACTCAACCAAGTCATTCTGAGA
ATAGTGTATGCGGCGACCGAGTTGCTCTTGCCCGGCGTCAATACGGGATAATACCGCGCCACATAGCAGA
ACTTTAAAAGTGCTCATCATTGGAAAACGTTCTTCGGGGCGAAAACTCTCAAGGATCTTACCGCTGTTGA
GATCCAGTTCGATGTAACCCACTCGTGCACCCAACTGATCTTCAGCATCTTTTACTTTCACCAGCGTTTC
TGGGTGAGCAAAAACAGGAAGGCAAAATGCCGCAAAAAAGGGAATAAGGGCGACACGGAAATGTTGAATA
CTCATACTCTTCCTTTTTCAATATTATTGAAGCATTTATCAGGGTTATTGTCTCATGAGCGGATACATAT
TTGAATGTATTTAGAAAAATAAACAAATAGGGGTTCCGCGCACATTTCCCCGAAAAGTGCCACCTGACGT
CTAAGAAACCATTATTATCATGACATTAACCTATAAAAATAGGCGTATCACGAGGCCCTTTCGTC
